Addgene plasmid #109572: p3E-Dnm2a-DN
Purpose: Multisite gateway vector for 3' tagging with dominant negative Dynamin2a
Depositing lab: Rob Parton. Depositing organization: University of Queensland, Institute for Molecular Bioscience. Publication: In vivo cell biological screening identifies an endocytic capture mechanism for T-tubule formation. Hall TE, Martel N, Ariotti N, Xiong Z, Lo HP, Ferguson C, Rae J, Lim YW, Parton RG. Nat Commun. 2020 Jul 24;11(1):3711. doi: 10.1038/s41467-020-17486-w. PubMed 32709891.
Backbone
  Vector backbone: pDEST-actc1b-mKate2-ccdb
  Vector type: Zebrafish plasmids
Growth in bacteria
  Bacterial resistance: Kanamycin, 50 μg/mL
  Growth temperature: 37°C
  Growth strain: DH5alpha
  Copy number: High Copy
Gene/Insert
  Gene/Insert name: Dynamin2a
  Species: D. rerio (zebrafish)
  Mutation: dominant negative
  Entrez Gene: dnm2a (a.k.a. dnm2, zgc:114072)
  Cloning method: Gateway Cloning
Terms and licenses: Academic/Nonprofit Terms; Industry Terms: Not Available to Industry
How to cite: p3E-Dnm2a-DN was a gift from Rob Parton (Addgene plasmid # 109572 ; http://n2t.net/addgene:109572 ; RRID:Addgene_109572)
