[The description below was written by a language model from this plasmid's Addgene catalogue record and pLannotate feature annotations shown in this document.]
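Description:
p3E-Dnm2a-DN is a 3' entry clone for multisite Gateway assembly, catalogued among zebrafish plasmids and carrying a dominant-negative form of zebrafish Dynamin2a (dnm2a). It is a small (about 4.9 kb) bacterial plasmid maintained at high copy through a ColE1/pUC-type origin and selected with kanamycin through an aph(3')-Ia resistance gene. The remaining backbone elements are typical of Gateway donor-derived entry vectors: rrnB T1 and T2 terminators that insulate the cloning region from read-through transcription, a T7 promoter adjacent to the insert, and short lacI and lacZα remnants with no evident function here. The catalogue lists the backbone as pDEST-actc1b-mKate2-ccdb, but the annotated sequence shows no muscle actin promoter, mKate2 or ccdB. That entry more likely names the destination vector used downstream than the backbone of this plasmid.

The payload is a roughly 2.3 kb open reading frame, annotated by homology to rat dynamin-2 as a fragment. It is flanked by an attR2 site on one side and an attB3 core within an attL-type site on the other (the software labels it an attL1 fragment), which fits the attR2/attL3 arrangement expected of a 3' entry clone. No eukaryotic promoter or polyadenylation signal is annotated, so expression depends on the elements supplied after LR recombination with 5' and middle entry clones and a destination vector, which places Dnm2a-DN at the 3' end of the assembled cassette. The specific mutation conferring dominant-negative activity is not stated in the record. Dynamin-2 is a GTPase involved in endocytic vesicle trafficking, so such constructs serve to interfere with dynamin-dependent endocytosis in zebrafish tissues. The associated study concerned endocytic mechanisms in T-tubule formation. The depositor and sequencing-derived records have the same length and share their annotated features, differing in start coordinate.
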