Features (pLannotate 1.2.2; 11 found; start..end, strand, type, name):
    121..213     +  CDS            lacI (fragment): lac repressor; lacI; The lac repressor binds to the lac operator to inhibit transcription in E. coli. This inhibition can be relieved by adding lactose or isopropyl-β-D-thiogalactopyranoside (IPTG).
    268..295     -  terminator     rrnB T2 terminator: transcription terminator T2 from the E. coli rrnB gene
    427..470     +  terminator     rrnB T1 terminator: Escherichia coli rrnB; transcription terminator T1 from the E. coli rrnB gene
    517..553     -  CDS            lacZα (fragment): LacZα fragment of β-galactosidase; lacZ fragment
    624..747     -  protein_bind   attR2: mutant version of attR; recombination site for the Gateway® LR reaction LR Clonase™
    750..3008    +  CDS            Dnm2 (fragment): DYN2_RAT - Also known as Dyn2. Experimental evidence at protein level: Swiss-Prot protein existence level 1. Microtubule-associated force-producing protein involved in producing microtubule bundles and able to bind and hydrolyze GTP. Plays a role in the regulation of neuron morphology, axon growth and formation of neuronal growth cones (PubMed:21210813). Plays an important role in vesicular trafficking processes, in particular endocytosis (PubMed:19995918). Involved in cytokinesis (PubMed:21195118). Regulates maturation of apoptotic cell corpse- containing phagosomes by recruiting PIK3C3 to th
   3015..3035    -  protein_bind   attB3: mutant version of attB; core recombination site for the Gateway® BP reaction BP Clonase™
   3026..3111    -  protein_bind   attL1 (fragment): mutant version of attL; recombination site for the Gateway® LR reaction LR Clonase™
   3148..3166    -  promoter       T7 promoter: promoter for bacteriophage T7 RNA polymerase
   3300..4109    +  CDS            KanR: aminoglycoside phosphotransferase; aph(3')-Ia; confers resistance to kanamycin in bacteria or G418 (Geneticin®) in eukaryotes
   4256..4844    +  rep_origin     ori: high-copy-number ColE1/pMB1/pBR322/pUC origin of replication
>Addgene plasmid #109572 | p3E-Dnm2a-DN | depositor full sequence | sequence record 206509 | Full Sequence
CTTTCCTGCGTTATCCCCTGATTCTGTGGATAACCGTATTACCGCCTTTGAGTGAGCTGATACCGCTCGC
CGCAGCCGAACGACCGAGCGCAGCGAGTCAGTGAGCGAGGAAGCGGAAGAGCGCCCAATACGCAAACCGC
CTCTCCCCGCGCGTTGGCCGATTCATTAATGCAGCTGGCACGACAGGTTTCCCGACTGGAAAGCGGGCAG
TGAGCGCAACGCAATTAATACGCGTACCGCTAGCCAGGAAGAGTTTGTAGAAACGCAAAAAGGCCATCCG
TCAGGATGGCCTTCTGCTTAGTTTGATGCCTGGCAGTTTATGGCGGGCGTCCTGCCCGCCACCCTCCGGG
CCGTTGCTTCACAACGTTCAAATCCGCTCCCGGCGGATTTGTCCTACTCAGGAGAGCGTTCACCGACAAA
CAACAGATAAAACGAAAGGCCCAGTCTTCCGACTGAGCCTTTCGTTTTATTTGATGCCTGGCAGTTCCCT
ACTCTCGCGTTAACGCTAGCATGGATGTTTTCCCAGTCACGACGTTGTAAAACGACGGCCAGTCTTAAGC
TCGGGCCCTGCAGCTCTAGAGCTCGAATTCTACAGGTCACTAATACCATCTAAGTAGTTGGTTCATAGTG
ACTGCATATGTTGTGTTTTACAGTATTATGTAGTCTGTTTTTTATGCAAAATCTAATTTAATATATTGAT
ATTTATATCATTTTACGTTTCTCGTTCAACTTTCTTGTACAAAGTGGCTGGCAACCGGGGGATGGAGGAA
TTGATCCCCCTGATCAATAAACTCCAAGATGCTTTCAGCTCCATTGGCCAAAGTTGTAACCTGGATCTGC
CGCAGATAGCAGTTGTCGGAGGACAGAGCGCCGGAGCTAGCTCCGTGCTGGAAAATTTCGTCGGCAGGGA
TTTCCTTCCGCGAGGCTCAGGCATCGTCACCCGCAGGCCTCTCATTCTGCAGCTAGTAAACAACAAAGCC
GAATATGCAGAGTTCCTACACTGCAAAGGGAGGAAGTTCGTGGACTTTGATGAAGTCCGGCAGGAGATTG
AAGCAGAAACCGACAGGATTACAGGCTCCAATAAGGGCATCTCTCCTATCCCCATCAACCTGAGAGTCTA
CTCTCCTAACGTATTGAATCTGACACTCATCGATTTGCCTGGGATGACGAAGGTGGCAGTGGGCGACCAG
CCGCCTGACATCGAGCACCAGATTCGGGACATGATAATGCAGTTTATCACCAGGGAGAGCTGTCTAATCC
TTGCCGTCACCCCAGCCAACATGGACTTGGCCAATTCGGATGCCCTCAAGGTGGCGAAAGAAGTGGACCC
TCAAGGACTGCGTACCATTGGTGTAATCACTAAACTGGATTTAATGGATGAGGGTACAGATGCCCGGGAT
ATCCTGGAAAACAAACTTTTACCACTTCGTAGAGGTTATATCGGTGTAGTGAACCGGAGTCAGAAAGACA
TTGATGGCCGTAAGGACATTCGTGCTGCGCTGGCAGCAGAAAGGAAGTTTTTCCTGTCCCACCCTAGTTA
CAGACATATGGCTGAAAGGATGGGAACGCCACACCTGCAAAAAGCCCTCAACCAGCAATTGACCAACCAC
ATCCGGGACACACTTCCCGGCTTGCGGAGCAAACTCCAGTCTCAGCTTCTCTCTCTAGAAAAAGAAGTGG
AAGAGTATAAGAACTTCCGCCCAGATGACCCTACTCGAAAGACCAAGGCCCTGCTGCAGATGGTCCAGCA
ATTTGGTGTGGACTTTGAGAAGTGCATTGAGGGATCCGGAGATCAGGTGGACACTGCAGAGCTGTCTGGA
GGTGCCAGGATTAACCGAATCTTTCATGAGCGCTTCCCCTTTGAGCTGGTCAAGATCGTGTTTGATGAAA
AGGAGCTCCGGAGAGAAATTAGTCACGCCATTAAGAACGTCCATGGTGTCAGAACTGGGCTGTTCACTCC
AGATCTGGCGTTTGAAGCCATCGTGAAAAAGCAGATCATTAAGCTGAAAGAGCCCTGTCTGAAATGTATC
GATCTGGTTATTCAGGAGCTCATCAACACATTCAGGCAGTGCACCAACAAGTTAAGCTCGTACCCTAGAC
TCCGAGAAGAGACGGAGAGGATCGTCACTACTTACGTCAGAGAGAGAGAAGGGAAGACCAAGGACCAGGT
TCTTTTGCTGATTGACACTGAGCTGTCATACATCAACACCAACCACGAGGACTTCATTGGATTTGCAAAT
GCACAGCAAAGGAATATCGTCAACAAGAAGAGGGCCATTCCCAACCAGGTGATCCGTAAAGGCTGGTTAA
CCCTGAACATCAGCATCATGAAGGGAGGTTCAAAGGAGTACTGGTTCGTCCTGACTGCCGAATCGCTGTC
CTGGTACAAAGACGAGGAGGAAAAAGAGAAGAAATACATGCTTCCTCTGGATAACCTGAAGCTCAGAGAC
GTGGAGAAAGGCTTCATGTCCACTAAGCACATTTTTGCAATCTTCAACACTGAGCAAAGGAATGTGTATA
AGGACTTGCGTCAGATCGAGCTGGCCTGTGACTCGCAGGAGGACATGGATAGTTGGAAAGCCTCTTTTCT
CAGAGCAGGCGTTTACCCTGAGAAAGATCAAGTGGAGTCAGAAGAGGCAGCCCCAGCCGACAGCTTCTCC
ATGGACCCTCAGTTGGAAAGACAGGTCGAGACCATCCGTAACCTGGTGGACTCCTATATTGGAATCGTCA
ACAAAACCATCAGAGACCTCATGCCCAAGACTATCATGCATCTCATGATCAACAGCGCTAAAGACTTCAT
CCACTCAGAGCTGCTGGCGTACCTGTACTCGTCTGGAGATCAGAACAGTCTGATGGAGGAGTCTGCAGAC
CAGGCCCAGCGCAGAGACGAGATGCTGAGGATGTACCATGCCATCAAAGAGGCACTCAGCATCATCGGTG
ACATCAGCACCAGCACCATTTCCACACCTGTGCCACCACCCGTCAACGACAGCTGGATACCTGAAACCAG
GTGACAACTTTATTATACAAAGTTGGCATTATAAAAAAGCATTGCTTATCAATTTGTTGCAACGAACAGG
TCACTATCAGTCAAAATAAAATCATTATTTGGAGCTCCATGGTAGCGTTAACGCGGCCGCGATATCCCCT
ATAGTGAGTCGTATTACATGGTCATAGCTGTTTCCTGGCAGCTCTGGCCCGTGTCTCAAAATCTCTGATG
TTACATTGCACAAGATAAAAATATATCATCATGAACAATAAAACTGTCTGCTTACATAAACAGTAATACA
AGGGGTGTTATGAGCCATATTCAACGGGAAACGTCGAGGCCGCGATTAAATTCCAACATGGATGCTGATT
TATATGGGTATAAATGGGCTCGCGATAATGTCGGGCAATCAGGTGCGACAATCTATCGCTTGTATGGGAA
GCCCGATGCGCCAGAGTTGTTTCTGAAACATGGCAAAGGTAGCGTTGCCAATGATGTTACAGATGAGATG
GTCAGACTAAACTGGCTGACGGAATTTATGCCTCTTCCGACCATCAAGCATTTTATCCGTACTCCTGATG
ATGCATGGTTACTCACCACTGCGATCCCCGGAAAAACAGCATTCCAGGTATTAGAAGAATATCCTGATTC
AGGTGAAAATATTGTTGATGCGCTGGCAGTGTTCCTGCGCCGGTTGCATTCGATTCCTGTTTGTAATTGT
CCTTTTAACAGCGATCGCGTATTTCGTCTCGCTCAGGCGCAATCACGAATGAATAACGGTTTGGTTGATG
CGAGTGATTTTGATGACGAGCGTAATGGCTGGCCTGTTGAACAAGTCTGGAAAGAAATGCATAAACTTTT
GCCATTCTCACCGGATTCAGTCGTCACTCATGGTGATTTCTCACTTGATAACCTTATTTTTGACGAGGGG
AAATTAATAGGTTGTATTGATGTTGGACGAGTCGGAATCGCAGACCGATACCAGGATCTTGCCATCCTAT
GGAACTGCCTCGGTGAGTTTTCTCCTTCATTACAGAAACGGCTTTTTCAAAAATATGGTATTGATAATCC
TGATATGAATAAATTGCAGTTTCATTTGATGCTCGATGAGTTTTTCTAATCAGAATTGGTTAATTGGTTG
TAACACTGGCAGAGCATTACGCTGACTTGACGGGACGGCGCAAGCTCATGACCAAAATCCCTTAACGTGA
GTTACGCGTCGTTCCACTGAGCGTCAGACCCCGTAGAAAAGATCAAAGGATCTTCTTGAGATCCTTTTTT
TCTGCGCGTAATCTGCTGCTTGCAAACAAAAAAACCACCGCTACCAGCGGTGGTTTGTTTGCCGGATCAA
GAGCTACCAACTCTTTTTCCGAAGGTAACTGGCTTCAGCAGAGCGCAGATACCAAATACTGTCCTTCTAG
TGTAGCCGTAGTTAGGCCACCACTTCAAGAACTCTGTAGCACCGCCTACATACCTCGCTCTGCTAATCCT
GTTACCAGTGGCTGCTGCCAGTGGCGATAAGTCGTGTCTTACCGGGTTGGACTCAAGACGATAGTTACCG
GATAAGGCGCAGCGGTCGGGCTGAACGGGGGGTTCGTGCACACAGCCCAGCTTGGAGCGAACGACCTACA
CCGAACTGAGATACCTACAGCGTGAGCATTGAGAAAGCGCCACGCTTCCCGAAGGGAGAAAGGCGGACAG
GTATCCGGTAAGCGGCAGGGTCGGAACAGGAGAGCGCACGAGGGAGCTTCCAGGGGGAAACGCCTGGTAT
CTTTATAGTCCTGTCGGGTTTCGCCACCTCTGACTTGAGCGTCGATTTTTGTGATGCTCGTCAGGGGGGC
GGAGCCTATGGAAAAACGCCAGCAACGCGGCCTTTTTACGGTTCCTGGCCTTTTGCTGGCCTTTTGCTCA
CATGTT
