Features (pLannotate 1.2.2; 12 found; start..end, strand, type, name):
      1..124     -  protein_bind   attR2: mutant version of attR; recombination site for the Gateway® LR reaction LR Clonase™
    127..2385    +  CDS            Dnm2 (fragment): DYN2_RAT - Also known as Dyn2. Experimental evidence at protein level: Swiss-Prot protein existence level 1. Microtubule-associated force-producing protein involved in producing microtubule bundles and able to bind and hydrolyze GTP. Plays a role in the regulation of neuron morphology, axon growth and formation of neuronal growth cones (PubMed:21210813). Plays an important role in vesicular trafficking processes, in particular endocytosis (PubMed:19995918). Involved in cytokinesis (PubMed:21195118). Regulates maturation of apoptotic cell corpse- containing phagosomes by recruiting PIK3C3 to th
   2392..2412    -  protein_bind   attB3: mutant version of attB; core recombination site for the Gateway® BP reaction BP Clonase™
   2403..2488    -  protein_bind   attL1 (fragment): mutant version of attL; recombination site for the Gateway® LR reaction LR Clonase™
   2525..2543    -  promoter       T7 promoter: promoter for bacteriophage T7 RNA polymerase
   2677..3486    +  CDS            KanR: aminoglycoside phosphotransferase; aph(3')-Ia; confers resistance to kanamycin in bacteria or G418 (Geneticin®) in eukaryotes
   3633..4221    +  rep_origin     ori: high-copy-number ColE1/pMB1/pBR322/pUC origin of replication
   4404..4496    +  CDS            lacI (fragment): lac repressor; lacI; The lac repressor binds to the lac operator to inhibit transcription in E. coli. This inhibition can be relieved by adding lactose or isopropyl-β-D-thiogalactopyranoside (IPTG).
   4551..4578    -  terminator     rrnB T2 terminator: transcription terminator T2 from the E. coli rrnB gene
   4710..4753    +  terminator     rrnB T1 terminator: Escherichia coli rrnB; transcription terminator T1 from the E. coli rrnB gene
   4800..4836    -  CDS            lacZα (fragment): LacZα fragment of β-galactosidase; lacZ fragment
   4874..4903    -  protein_bind   attP2 (fragment): mutant version of attP; recombination site for the Gateway® BP reaction BP Clonase™
>Addgene plasmid #109572 | p3E-Dnm2a-DN | addgene full sequence | sequence record 222102 | Addgene NGS Result
CATAGTGACTGCATATGTTGTGTTTTACAGTATTATGTAGTCTGTTTTTTATGCAAAATCTAATTTAATA
TATTGATATTTATATCATTTTACGTTTCTCGTTCAACTTTCTTGTACAAAGTGGCTGGCAACCGGGGGAT
GGAGGAATTGATCCCCCTGATCAATAAACTCCAAGATGCTTTCAGCTCCATTGGCCAAAGTTGTAACCTG
GATCTGCCGCAGATAGCAGTTGTCGGAGGACAGAGCGCCGGAGCTAGCTCCGTGCTGGAAAATTTCGTCG
GCAGGGATTTCCTTCCGCGAGGCTCAGGCATCGTCACCCGCAGGCCTCTCATTCTGCAGCTAGTAAACAA
CAAAGCCGAATATGCAGAGTTCCTACACTGCAAAGGGAGGAAGTTCGTGGACTTTGATGAAGTCCGGCAG
GAGATTGAAGCAGAAACCGACAGGATTACAGGCTCCAATAAGGGCATCTCTCCTATCCCCATCAACCTGA
GAGTCTACTCTCCTAACGTATTGAATCTGACACTCATCGATTTGCCTGGGATGACGAAGGTGGCAGTGGG
CGACCAGCCGCCTGACATCGAGCACCAGATTCGGGACATGATAATGCAGTTTATCACCAGGGAGAGCTGT
CTAATCCTTGCCGTCACCCCAGCCAACATGGACTTGGCCAATTCGGATGCCCTCAAGGTGGCGAAAGAAG
TGGACCCTCAAGGACTGCGTACCATTGGTGTAATCACTAAACTGGATTTAATGGATGAGGGTACAGATGC
CCGGGATATCCTGGAAAACAAACTTTTACCACTTCGTAGAGGTTATATCGGTGTAGTGAACCGGAGTCAG
AAAGACATTGATGGCCGTAAGGACATTCGTGCTGCGCTGGCAGCAGAAAGGAAGTTTTTCCTGTCCCACC
CTAGTTACAGACATATGGCTGAAAGGATGGGAACGCCACACCTGCAAAAAGCCCTCAACCAGCAATTGAC
CAACCACATCCGGGACACACTTCCCGGCTTGCGGAGCAAACTCCAGTCTCAGCTTCTCTCTCTAGAAAAA
GAAGTGGAAGAGTATAAGAACTTCCGCCCAGATGACCCTACTCGAAAGACCAAGGCCCTGCTGCAGATGG
TCCAGCAATTTGGTGTGGACTTTGAGAAGTGCATTGAGGGATCCGGAGATCAGGTGGACACTGCAGAGCT
GTCTGGAGGTGCCAGGATTAACCGAATCTTTCATGAGCGCTTCCCCTTTGAGCTGGTCAAGATCGTGTTT
GATGAAAAGGAGCTCCGGAGAGAAATTAGTCACGCCATTAAGAACGTCCATGGTGTCAGAACTGGGCTGT
TCACTCCAGATCTGGCGTTTGAAGCCATCGTGAAAAAGCAGATCATTAAGCTGAAAGAGCCCTGTCTGAA
ATGTATCGATCTGGTTATTCAGGAGCTCATCAACACATTCAGGCAGTGCACCAACAAGTTAAGCTCGTAC
CCTAGACTCCGAGAAGAGACGGAGAGGATCGTCACTACTTACGTCAGAGAGAGAGAAGGGAAGACCAAGG
ACCAGGTTCTTTTGCTGATTGACACTGAGCTGTCATACATCAACACCAACCACGAGGACTTCATTGGATT
TGCAAATGCACAGCAAAGGAATATCGTCAACAAGAAGAGGGCCATTCCCAACCAGGTGATCCGTAAAGGC
TGGTTAACCCTGAACATCAGCATCATGAAGGGAGGTTCAAAGGAGTACTGGTTCGTCCTGACTGCCGAAT
CGCTGTCCTGGTACAAAGACGAGGAGGAAAAAGAGAAGAAATACATGCTTCCTCTGGATAACCTGAAGCT
CAGAGACGTGGAGAAAGGCTTCATGTCCACTAAGCACATTTTTGCAATCTTCAACACTGAGCAAAGGAAT
GTGTATAAGGACTTGCGTCAGATCGAGCTGGCCTGTGACTCGCAGGAGGACATGGATAGTTGGAAAGCCT
CTTTTCTCAGAGCAGGCGTTTACCCTGAGAAAGATCAAGTGGAGTCAGAAGAGGCAGCCCCAGCCGACAG
CTTCTCCATGGACCCTCAGTTGGAAAGACAGGTCGAGACCATCCGTAACCTGGTGGACTCCTATATTGGA
ATCGTCAACAAAACCATCAGAGACCTCATGCCCAAGACTATCATGCATCTCATGATCAACAGCGCTAAAG
ACTTCATCCACTCAGAGCTGCTGGCGTACCTGTACTCGTCTGGAGATCAGAACAGTCTGATGGAGGAGTC
TGCAGACCAGGCCCAGCGCAGAGACGAGATGCTGAGGATGTACCATGCCATCAAAGAGGCACTCAGCATC
ATCGGTGACATCAGCACCAGCACCATTTCCACACCTGTGCCACCACCCGTCAACGACAGCTGGATACCTG
AAACCAGGTGACAACTTTATTATACAAAGTTGGCATTATAAAAAAGCATTGCTTATCAATTTGTTGCAAC
GAACAGGTCACTATCAGTCAAAATAAAATCATTATTTGGAGCTCCATGGTAGCGTTAACGCGGCCGCGAT
ATCCCCTATAGTGAGTCGTATTACATGGTCATAGCTGTTTCCTGGCAGCTCTGGCCCGTGTCTCAAAATC
TCTGATGTTACATTGCACAAGATAAAAATATATCATCATGAACAATAAAACTGTCTGCTTACATAAACAG
TAATACAAGGGGTGTTATGAGCCATATTCAACGGGAAACGTCGAGGCCGCGATTAAATTCCAACATGGAT
GCTGATTTATATGGGTATAAATGGGCTCGCGATAATGTCGGGCAATCAGGTGCGACAATCTATCGCTTGT
ATGGGAAGCCCGATGCGCCAGAGTTGTTTCTGAAACATGGCAAAGGTAGCGTTGCCAATGATGTTACAGA
TGAGATGGTCAGACTAAACTGGCTGACGGAATTTATGCCTCTTCCGACCATCAAGCATTTTATCCGTACT
CCTGATGATGCATGGTTACTCACCACTGCGATCCCCGGAAAAACAGCATTCCAGGTATTAGAAGAATATC
CTGATTCAGGTGAAAATATTGTTGATGCGCTGGCAGTGTTCCTGCGCCGGTTGCATTCGATTCCTGTTTG
TAATTGTCCTTTTAACAGCGATCGCGTATTTCGTCTCGCTCAGGCGCAATCACGAATGAATAACGGTTTG
GTTGATGCGAGTGATTTTGATGACGAGCGTAATGGCTGGCCTGTTGAACAAGTCTGGAAAGAAATGCATA
AACTTTTGCCATTCTCACCGGATTCAGTCGTCACTCATGGTGATTTCTCACTTGATAACCTTATTTTTGA
CGAGGGGAAATTAATAGGTTGTATTGATGTTGGACGAGTCGGAATCGCAGACCGATACCAGGATCTTGCC
ATCCTATGGAACTGCCTCGGTGAGTTTTCTCCTTCATTACAGAAACGGCTTTTTCAAAAATATGGTATTG
ATAATCCTGATATGAATAAATTGCAGTTTCATTTGATGCTCGATGAGTTTTTCTAATCAGAATTGGTTAA
TTGGTTGTAACACTGGCAGAGCATTACGCTGACTTGACGGGACGGCGCAAGCTCATGACCAAAATCCCTT
AACGTGAGTTACGCGTCGTTCCACTGAGCGTCAGACCCCGTAGAAAAGATCAAAGGATCTTCTTGAGATC
CTTTTTTTCTGCGCGTAATCTGCTGCTTGCAAACAAAAAAACCACCGCTACCAGCGGTGGTTTGTTTGCC
GGATCAAGAGCTACCAACTCTTTTTCCGAAGGTAACTGGCTTCAGCAGAGCGCAGATACCAAATACTGTT
CTTCTAGTGTAGCCGTAGTTAGGCCACCACTTCAAGAACTCTGTAGCACCGCCTACATACCTCGCTCTGC
TAATCCTGTTACCAGTGGCTGCTGCCAGTGGCGATAAGTCGTGTCTTACCGGGTTGGACTCAAGACGATA
GTTACCGGATAAGGCGCAGCGGTCGGGCTGAACGGGGGGTTCGTGCACACAGCCCAGCTTGGAGCGAACG
ACCTACACCGAACTGAGATACCTACAGCGTGAGCTATGAGAAAGCGCCACGCTTCCCGAAGGGAGAAAGG
CGGACAGGTATCCGGTAAGCGGCAGGGTCGGAACAGGAGAGCGCACGAGGGAGCTTCCAGGGGGAAACGC
CTGGTATCTTTATAGTCCTGTCGGGTTTCGCCACCTCTGACTTGAGCGTCGATTTTTGTGATGCTCGTCA
GGGGGGCGGAGCCTATGGAAAAACGCCAGCAACGCGGCCTTTTTACGGTTCCTGGCCTTTTGCTGGCCTT
TTGCTCACATGTTCTTTCCTGCGTTATCCCCTGATTCTGTGGATAACCGTATTACCGCCTTTGAGTGAGC
TGATACCGCTCGCCGCAGCCGAACGACCGAGCGCAGCGAGTCAGTGAGCGAGGAAGCGGAAGAGCGCCCA
ATACGCAAACCGCCTCTCCCCGCGCGTTGGCCGATTCATTAATGCAGCTGGCACGACAGGTTTCCCGACT
GGAAAGCGGGCAGTGAGCGCAACGCAATTAATACGCGTACCGCTAGCCAGGAAGAGTTTGTAGAAACGCA
AAAAGGCCATCCGTCAGGATGGCCTTCTGCTTAGTTTGATGCCTGGCAGTTTATGGCGGGCGTCCTGCCC
GCCACCCTCCGGGCCGTTGCTTCACAACGTTCAAATCCGCTCCCGGCGGATTTGTCCTACTCAGGAGAGC
GTTCACCGACAAACAACAGATAAAACGAAAGGCCCAGTCTTCCGACTGAGCCTTTCGTTTTATTTGATGC
CTGGCAGTTCCCTACTCTCGCGTTAACGCTAGCATGGATGTTTTCCCAGTCACGACGTTGTAAAACGACG
GCCAGTCTTAAGCTCGGGCCCTGCAGCTCTAGAGCTCGAATTCTACAGGTCACTAATACCATCTAAGTAG
TTGGTT
